Addgene plasmid #86875: pcDNA5/FRT/TO-FLAG-CHK1
Purpose: To express CHK1 with a FLAG tag at N-terminus.
Depositing lab: Yihong Ye. Depositing organization: National Institute of Diabetes & Digestive & Kidney Diseases (NIDDK). Publication: The HECT domain ubiquitin ligase HUWE1 targets unassembled soluble proteins for degradation. Xu Y, Anderson DE, Ye Y. Cell Discov. 2016 Nov 8;2:16040. eCollection 2016. 10.1038/celldisc.2016.40 PubMed 27867533.
Backbone
  Vector backbone: pcDNA 5/FR/TO
  Backbone size w/o insert (bp): 5070
  Vector type: Mammalian Expression
Growth in bacteria
  Bacterial resistance: Ampicillin, 100 μg/mL
  Growth temperature: 37°C
  Growth strain: DH5alpha
  Copy number: High Copy
Gene/Insert
  Gene/Insert name: CHEK1 (alt name: CHK1)
  Species: H. sapiens (human)
  Insert size (bp): 1431
  Mutation: none
  GenBank ID: NM_001274.5.
  Entrez Gene: CHEK1 (a.k.a. CHK1, OZEMA21)
  Promoter: CMV
  Tag / fusion protein: FLAG (N terminal on insert)
  Cloning method: Restriction Enzyme; 5′ cloning site AflII (not destroyed); 3′ cloning site XhoI (not destroyed)
  Sequencing primers: 5′ CMV-F; 3′ BGH-R
Terms and licenses: Academic/Nonprofit Terms; Industry Terms: Not Available to Industry
How to cite: pcDNA5/FRT/TO-FLAG-CHK1 was a gift from Yihong Ye (Addgene plasmid # 86875 ; http://n2t.net/addgene:86875 ; RRID:Addgene_86875)
