[The description below was written by a language model from this plasmid's Addgene catalogue record and pLannotate feature annotations shown in this document.]
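Description:
pcDNA5/FRT/TO-FLAG-CHK1 is a mammalian expression plasmid built on the pcDNA5/FRT/TO backbone and carrying the human CHEK1 (CHK1) coding sequence, recorded as unmutated, with an N-terminal FLAG epitope. It is propagated in E. coli as a high-copy plasmid through a ColE1/pUC-type origin and selected with ampicillin via the β-lactamase gene. The sequenced record is about 6.5 kb, consistent with the stated backbone plus a roughly 1.4 kb insert cloned between AflII and XhoI sites.

Expression is driven by the CMV immediate early enhancer and promoter. Immediately downstream of the promoter, the annotation picks up short matches to tet operator-containing promoters. These correspond to the tandem tet operator sites of the "TO" design, which let a Tet repressor silence transcription in repressor-expressing cells until tetracycline or doxycycline is added; in cells lacking the repressor, the promoter behaves constitutively. The FLAG sequence (annotated as a partial 2xFLAG match) sits just upstream of the CHEK1 open reading frame, and the transcript ends at the bovine growth hormone polyadenylation signal.

Downstream lies an FRT site directly followed by a hygromycin resistance gene and an SV40 polyadenylation signal. No promoter is annotated in front of this gene. In this backbone type, FLP-mediated recombination into a genomic FRT site in a suitable host line places the gene behind a resident promoter, so hygromycin selects for single-copy, site-specific integrants. The plasmid can therefore serve for transient transfection or for making isogenic, inducible stable lines. The stated purpose is simply to express FLAG-tagged CHK1, and the associated study concerns HUWE1-mediated degradation of unassembled soluble proteins.
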