Features (pLannotate 1.2.2; 22 found; start..end, strand, type, name):
     31..410     +  enhancer       CMV enhancer: human cytomegalovirus immediate early enhancer
    411..614     +  promoter       CMV promoter: human cytomegalovirus (CMV) immediate early promoter
    616..635     +  promoter       PLtetO-1 promoter (fragment): modified phage lambda PL promoter with tet operator sites (Lutz and Bujard, 1997)
    637..656     +  promoter       PLtetO-1 promoter (fragment): modified phage lambda PL promoter with tet operator sites (Lutz and Bujard, 1997)
    664..697     +  promoter       TRE3GV promoter (fragment): 3rd-generation Tet-responsive promoter that can be activated by binding of Tet-On® 3G, optimized for retroviral and lentiviral vectors
    785..809     +  CDS            2xFLAG (fragment): two tandem FLAG® epitope tags
    819..2246    +  CDS            CHEK1: CHK1_HUMAN - Also known as CHK1. Experimental evidence at protein level: Swiss-Prot protein existence level 1. [Isoform 2]: Endogenous repressor of isoform 1, interacts with, and antagonizes CHK1 to promote the S to G2/M phase transition. From Homo sapiens (Human).
   2293..2517    +  polyA_signal   bGH poly(A) signal: bovine growth hormone polyadenylation signal
   2521..2542    +  promoter       SV40 promoter (fragment): SV40 enhancer and early promoter
   2563..2796    +  rep_origin     f1 ori (fragment) (sequence partly withheld): f1 bacteriophage origin of replication; arrow indicates direction of (+) strand synthesis
   2801..2848    +  protein_bind   FRT: FLP-mediated recombination occurs in the 8-bp core sequence TCTAGAAA (Turan and Bode, 2011). FLP recombinase from the Saccharomyces cerevisiae 2μ plasmid
   2856..3878    +  CDS            HygR: aminoglycoside phosphotransferase from E. coli; aph(4)-Ia; confers resistance to hygromycin
   3888..4013    +  CDS            ble (fragment): BLE_KLEPN - Experimental evidence at protein level: Swiss-Prot protein existence level 1. Binding protein with a strong affinity to the bleomycin family of antibiotics. Binds to CL990; an antimitotic-antibiotic compound. From Klebsiella pneumoniae.
   4008..4129    +  polyA_signal   SV40 poly(A) signal: SV40 polyadenylation signal
   4202..4218    -  protein_bind   lac operator: The lac repressor binds to the lac operator to inhibit transcription in E. coli. This inhibition can be relieved by adding lactose or isopropyl-β-D-thiogalactopyranoside (IPTG). lac repressor encoded by lacI
   4226..4256    -  promoter       lac promoter: promoter for the E. coli lac operon
   4271..4292    -  protein_bind   CAP binding site: CAP binding activates transcription in the presence of cAMP. E. coli catabolite activator protein
   4305..4397    -  CDS            lacI (fragment): lac repressor; lacI; The lac repressor binds to the lac operator to inhibit transcription in E. coli. This inhibition can be relieved by adding lactose or isopropyl-β-D-thiogalactopyranoside (IPTG).
   4580..5168    -  rep_origin     ori: high-copy-number ColE1/pMB1/pBR322/pUC origin of replication
   5339..6199    -  CDS            AmpR: β-lactamase; bla; confers resistance to ampicillin, carbenicillin, and related antibiotics
   6200..6304    -  promoter       AmpR promoter: bla
   6363..6415    -  misc_feature   bom (fragment): basis of mobility region from pBR322
>Addgene plasmid #86875 | pcDNA5/FRT/TO-FLAG-CHK1 | addgene full sequence | sequence record 175298 | Addgene NGS Result
TTCGCGATGTACGGGCCAGATATACGCGTTGACATTGATTATTGACTAGTTATTAATAGTAATCAATTAC
GGGGTCATTAGTTCATAGCCCATATATGGAGTTCCGCGTTACATAACTTACGGTAAATGGCCCGCCTGGC
TGACCGCCCAACGACCCCCGCCCATTGACGTCAATAATGACGTATGTTCCCATAGTAACGCCAATAGGGA
CTTTCCATTGACGTCAATGGGTGGAGTATTTACGGTAAACTGCCCACTTGGCAGTACATCAAGTGTATCA
TATGCCAAGTACGCCCCCTATTGACGTCAATGACGGTAAATGGCCCGCCTGGCATTATGCCCAGTACATG
ACCTTATGGGACTTTCCTACTTGGCAGTACATCTACGTATTAGTCATCGCTATTACCATGGTGATGCGGT
TTTGGCAGTACATCAATGGGCGTGGATAGCGGTTTGACTCACGGGGATTTCCAAGTCTCCACCCCATTGA
CGTCAATGGGAGTTTGTTTTGGCACCAAAATCAACGGGACTTTCCAAAATGTCGTAACAACTCCGCCCCA
TTGACGCAAATGGGCGGTAGGCGTGTACGGTGGGAGGTCTATATAAGCAGAGCTCTCCCTATCAGTGATA
GAGATCTCCCTATCAGTGATAGAGATCGTCGACGAGCTCGTTTAGTGAACCGTCAGATCGCCTGGAGACG
CCATCCACGCTGTTTTGACCTCCATAGAAGACACCGGGACCGATCCAGCCTCCGGACTCTAGCGTTTAAA
CTTAAGGCCGCCATGGATTACAAGGATGATGATGATAAGCTTGGTACCATGGCAGTGCCCTTTGTGGAAG
ACTGGGACTTGGTGCAAACCCTGGGAGAAGGTGCCTATGGAGAAGTTCAACTTGCTGTGAATAGAGTAAC
TGAAGAAGCAGTCGCAGTGAAGATTGTAGATATGAAGCGTGCCGTAGACTGTCCAGAAAATATTAAGAAA
GAGATCTGTATCAATAAAATGCTAAATCATGAAAATGTAGTAAAATTCTATGGTCACAGGAGAGAAGGCA
ATATCCAATATTTATTTCTGGAGTACTGTAGTGGAGGAGAGCTTTTTGACAGAATAGAGCCAGACATAGG
CATGCCTGAACCAGATGCTCAGAGATTCTTCCATCAACTCATGGCAGGGGTGGTTTATCTGCATGGTATT
GGAATAACTCACAGGGATATTAAACCAGAAAATCTTCTGTTGGATGAAAGGGATAACCTCAAAATCTCAG
ACTTTGGCTTGGCAACAGTATTTCGGTATAATAATCGTGAGCGTTTGTTGAACAAGATGTGTGGTACTTT
ACCATATGTTGCTCCAGAACTTCTGAAGAGAAGAGAATTTCATGCAGAACCAGTTGATGTTTGGTCCTGT
GGAATAGTACTTACTGCAATGCTCGCTGGAGAATTGCCATGGGACCAACCCAGTGACAGCTGTCAGGAGT
ATTCTGACTGGAAAGAAAAAAAAACATACCTCAACCCTTGGAAAAAAATCGATTCTGCTCCTCTAGCTCT
GCTGCATAAAATCTTAGTTGAGAATCCATCAGCAAGAATTACCATTCCAGACATCAAAAAAGATAGATGG
TACAACAAACCCCTCAAGAAAGGGGCAAAAAGGCCCCGAGTCACTTCAGGTGGTGTGTCAGAGTCTCCCA
GTGGATTTTCTAAGCACATTCAATCCAATTTGGACTTCTCTCCAGTAAACAGTGCTTCTAGTGAAGAAAA
TGTGAAGTACTCCAGTTCTCAGCCAGAACCCCGCACAGGTCTTTCCTTATGGGATACCAGCCCCTCATAC
ATTGATAAATTGGTACAAGGGATCAGCTTTTCCCAGCCCACATGTCCTGATCATATGCTTTTGAATAGTC
AGTTACTTGGCACCCCAGGATCCTCACAGAACCCCTGGCAGCGGTTGGTCAAAAGAATGACACGATTCTT
TACCAAATTGGATGCAGACAAATCTTATCAATGCCTGAAAGAGACTTGTGAGAAGTTGGGCTATCAATGG
AAGAAAAGTTGTATGAATCAGGTTACTATATCAACAACTGATAGGAGAAACAATAAACTCATTTTCAAAG
TGAATTTGTTAGAAATGGATGATAAAATATTGGTTGACTTCCGGCTTTCTAAGGGTGATGGATTGGAGTT
CAAGAGACACTTCCTGAAGATTAAAGGGAAGCTGATTGATATTGTGAGCAGCCAGAAGATTTGGCTTCCT
GCCACATGACTCGAGTCTAGAGGGCCCGTTTAAACCCGCTGATCAGCCTCGACTGTGCCTTCTAGTTGCC
AGCCATCTGTTGTTTGCCCCTCCCCCGTGCCTTCCTTGACCCTGGAAGGTGCCACTCCCACTGTCCTTTC
CTAATAAAATGAGGAAATTGCATCGCATTGTCTGAGTAGGTGTCATTCTATTCTGGGGGGTGGGGTGGGG
CAGGACAGCAAGGGGGAGGATTGGGAAGACAATAGCAGGCATGCTGGGGATGCGGTGGGCTCTATGGCTT
CTGAGGCGGAAAGAACCAGCTGGGGCTCTAGGGGGTATCCCC
[124 nt withheld, positions 2563-2686]
C
[91 nt withheld, positions 2688-2778]
AGGGTGATGGTTCACGTACCTAGAAGTTCCTATTCCGAAGTTCCTATTCTCTAGAAAGTATAGGAACTTC
CTTGGCCAAAAAGCCTGAACTCACCGCGACGTCTGTCGAGAAGTTTCTGATCGAAAAGTTCGACAGCGTC
TCCGACCTGATGCAGCTCTCGGAGGGCGAAGAATCTCGTGCTTTCAGCTTCGATGTAGGAGGGCGTGGAT
ATGTCCTGCGGGTAAATAGCTGCGCCGATGGTTTCTACAAAGATCGTTATGTTTATCGGCACTTTGCATC
GGCCGCGCTCCCGATTCCGGAAGTGCTTGACATTGGGGAATTCAGCGAGAGCCTGACCTATTGCATCTCC
CGCCGTGCACAGGGTGTCACGTTGCAAGACCTGCCTGAAACCGAACTGCCCGCTGTTCTGCAGCCGGTCG
CGGAGGCCATGGATGCGATCGCTGCGGCCGATCTTAGCCAGACGAGCGGGTTCGGCCCATTCGGACCGCA
AGGAATCGGTCAATACACTACATGGCGTGATTTCATATGCGCGATTGCTGATCCCCATGTGTATCACTGG
CAAACTGTGATGGACGACACCGTCAGTGCGTCCGTCGCGCAGGCTCTCGATGAGCTGATGCTTTGGGCCG
AGGACTGCCCCGAAGTCCGGCACCTCGTGCACGCGGATTTCGGCTCCAACAATGTCCTGACGGACAATGG
CCGCATAACAGCGGTCATTGACTGGAGCGAGGCGATGTTCGGGGATTCCCAATACGAGGTCGCCAACATC
TTCTTCTGGAGGCCGTGGTTGGCTTGTATGGAGCAGCAGACGCGCTACTTCGAGCGGAGGCATCCGGAGC
TTGCAGGATCGCCGCGGCTCCGGGCGTATATGCTCCGCATTGGTCTTGACCAACTCTATCAGAGCTTGGT
TGACGGCAATTTCGATGATGCAGCTTGGGCGCAGGGTCGATGCGACGCAATCGTCCGATCCGGAGCCGGG
ACTGTCGGGCGTACACAAATCGCCCGCAGAAGCGCGGCCGTCTGGACCGATGGCTGTGTAGAAGTACTCG
CCGATAGTGGAAACCGACGCCCCAGCACTCGTCCGAGGGCAAAGGAATAGCACGTACTACGAGATTTCGA
TTCCACCGCCGCCTTCTATGAAAGGTTGGGCTTCGGAATCGTTTTCCGGGACGCCGGCTGGATGATCCTC
CAGCGCGGGGATCTCATGCTGGAGTTCTTCGCCCACCCCAACTTGTTTATTGCAGCTTATAATGGTTACA
AATAAAGCAATAGCATCACAAATTTCACAAATAAAGCATTTTTTTCACTGCATTCTAGTTGTGGTTTGTC
CAAACTCATCAATGTATCTTATCATGTCTGTATACCGTCGACCTCTAGCTAGAGCTTGGCGTAATCATGG
TCATAGCTGTTTCCTGTGTGAAATTGTTATCCGCTCACAATTCCACACAACATACGAGCCGGAAGCATAA
AGTGTAAAGCCTGGGGTGCCTAATGAGTGAGCTAACTCACATTAATTGCGTTGCGCTCACTGCCCGCTTT
CCAGTCGGGAAACCTGTCGTGCCAGCTGCATTAATGAATCGGCCAACGCGCGGGGAGAGGCGGTTTGCGT
ATTGGGCGCTCTTCCGCTTCCTCGCTCACTGACTCGCTGCGCTCGGTCGTTCGGCTGCGGCGAGCGGTAT
CAGCTCACTCAAAGGCGGTAATACGGTTATCCACAGAATCAGGGGATAACGCAGGAAAGAACATGTGAGC
AAAAGGCCAGCAAAAGGCCAGGAACCGTAAAAAGGCCGCGTTGCTGGCGTTTTTCCATAGGCTCCGCCCC
CCTGACGAGCATCACAAAAATCGACGCTCAAGTCAGAGGTGGCGAAACCCGACAGGACTATAAAGATACC
AGGCGTTTCCCCCTGGAAGCTCCCTCGTGCGCTCTCCTGTTCCGACCCTGCCGCTTACCGGATACCTGTC
CGCCTTTCTCCCTTCGGGAAGCGTGGCGCTTTCTCATAGCTCACGCTGTAGGTATCTCAGTTCGGTGTAG
GTCGTTCGCTCCAAGCTGGGCTGTGTGCACGAACCCCCCGTTCAGCCCGACCGCTGCGCCTTATCCGGTA
ACTATCGTCTTGAGTCCAACCCGGTAAGACACGACTTATCGCCACTGGCAGCAGCCACTGGTAACAGGAT
TAGCAGAGCGAGGTATGTAGGCGGTGCTACAGAGTTCTTGAAGTGGTGGCCTAACTACGGCTACACTAGA
AGAACAGTATTTGGTATCTGCGCTCTGCTGAAGCCAGTTACCTTCGGAAAAAGAGTTGGTAGCTCTTGAT
CCGGCAAACAAACCACCGCTGGTAGCGGTGGTTTTTTTGTTTGCAAGCAGCAGATTACGCGCAGAAAAAA
AGGATCTCAAGAAGATCCTTTGATCTTTTCTACGGGGTCTGACGCTCAGTGGAACGAAAACTCACGTTAA
GGGATTTTGGTCATGAGATTATCAAAAAGGATCTTCACCTAGATCCTTTTAAATTAAAAATGAAGTTTTA
AATCAATCTAAAGTATATATGAGTAAACTTGGTCTGACAGTTACCAATGCTTAATCAGTGAGGCACCTAT
CTCAGCGATCTGTCTATTTCGTTCATCCATAGTTGCCTGACTCCCCGTCGTGTAGATAACTACGATACGG
GAGGGCTTACCATCTGGCCCCAGTGCTGCAATGATACCGCGAGACCCACGCTCACCGGCTCCAGATTTAT
CAGCAATAAACCAGCCAGCCGGAAGGGCCGAGCGCAGAAGTGGTCCTGCAACTTTATCCGCCTCCATCCA
GTCTATTAATTGTTGCCGGGAAGCTAGAGTAAGTAGTTCGCCAGTTAATAGTTTGCGCAACGTTGTTGCC
ATTGCTACAGGCATCGTGGTGTCACGCTCGTCGTTTGGTATGGCTTCATTCAGCTCCGGTTCCCAACGAT
CAAGGCGAGTTACATGATCCCCCATGTTGTGCAAAAAAGCGGTTAGCTCCTTCGGTCCTCCGATCGTTGT
CAGAAGTAAGTTGGCCGCAGTGTTATCACTCATGGTTATGGCAGCACTGCATAATTCTCTTACTGTCATG
CCATCCGTAAGATGCTTTTCTGTGACTGGTGAGTACTCAACCAAGTCATTCTGAGAATAGTGTATGCGGC
GACCGAGTTGCTCTTGCCCGGCGTCAATACGGGATAATACCGCGCCACATAGCAGAACTTTAAAAGTGCT
CATCATTGGAAAACGTTCTTCGGGGCGAAAACTCTCAAGGATCTTACCGCTGTTGAGATCCAGTTCGATG
TAACCCACTCGTGCACCCAACTGATCTTCAGCATCTTTTACTTTCACCAGCGTTTCTGGGTGAGCAAAAA
CAGGAAGGCAAAATGCCGCAAAAAAGGGAATAAGGGCGACACGGAAATGTTGAATACTCATACTCTTCCT
TTTTCAATATTATTGAAGCATTTATCAGGGTTATTGTCTCATGAGCGGATACATATTTGAATGTATTTAG
AAAAATAAACAAATAGGGGTTCCGCGCACATTTCCCCGAAAAGTGCCACCTGACGTCGACGGATCGGGAG
ATCTCCCGATCCCCTATGGTGCACTCTCAGTACAATCTGCTCTGATGCCGCATAGTTAAGCCAGTATCTG
CTCCCTGCTTGTGTGTTGGAGGTCGCTGAGTAGTGCGCGAGCAAAATTTAAGCTACAACAAGGCAAGGCT
TGACCGACAATTGCATGAAGAATCTGCTTAGGGTTAGGCGTTTTGCGCTGC
