>Addgene plasmid #86875 | pcDNA5/FRT/TO-FLAG-CHK1 | depositor partial sequence | sequence record 175300 | CMV-F
CAGAGCTCTCCCTATCAGTGATAGAGATCTCCCTATCAGTGATAGAGATCGTCGACGAGCTCGTTTAGTG
AACCGTCAGATCGCCTGGAGACGCCATCCACGCTGTTTTGACCTCCATAGAAGACACCGGGACCGATCCA
GCCTCCGGACTCTAGCGTTTAAACTTAAGGCCGCCATGGATTACAAGGATGATGATGATAAGCTTGGTAC
CATGGCAGTGCCCTTTGTGGAAGACTGGGACTTGGTGCAAACCCTGGGAGAAGGTGCCTATGGAGAAGTT
CAACTTGCTGTGAATAGAGTAACTGAAGAAGCAGTCGCAGTGAAGATTGTAGATATGAAGCGTGCCGTAG
ACTGTCCAGAAAATATTAAGAAAGAGATCTGTATCAATAAAATGCTAAATCATGAAAATGTAGTAAAATT
CTATGGTCACAGGAGAGAAGGCAATATCCAATATTTATTTCTGGAGTACTGTAGTGGAGGAGAGCTTTTT
GACAGAATAGAGCCAGACATAGGCATGCCTGAACCAGATGCTCAGAGATTCTTCCATCAACTCATGGCAG
GGGTGGTTTATCTGCATGGTATTGGAATAACTCACAGGGATATTAAACCAGAAAATCTTCTGTTGGATGA
AAGGGATAACCTCAAAATCTCAGACTTTGGCTTGGCAACAGTATTTCGGTATAATAATCGTGAGCGTTTG
TTGAACAAGATGTGTGGTACTTTACCATATGTTGCTCCAGAACTTCTGAAGAGAAGAGAATTTCATGCAG
AACCAGTTGATGTTTGGTCCTGTGGAATAGTACTTACTGCAATGCTCGCTGGAGAATTGCCATGGGACCA
ACCCAGTGACAGCTGTCAGGAGTATTCTGACTGGAAAGAAAAAAAAACATACCTCAACCCTTGGAAAAAA
ATCGATTCTGCTCCTCTAGCTCTGCTGCATAAAATCTTAGTTGAGAATCCATCAGCAAGAATTACCATTC
CAGACATCAAAAAAGATAGATGGTACAACAAACCCCTCAAGAAAGGGGCAAAAAGGCCCCGAGTCACTTC
AGGTGGTGTGTCAGAGTCTCCCAGTGGATTTTCTAAGCACATTCAATCCAATTTGGACTTCTCTCCAGTA
AACAGTGCTTCTAGTGAAGAA
