>Addgene plasmid #86875 | pcDNA5/FRT/TO-FLAG-CHK1 | depositor partial sequence | sequence record 175301 | BGH-R
AATCTTCTGTTGGATGAAAGGGATAACCTCAAAATCTCAGACTTTGGCTTGGCAACAGTATTTCGGTATA
ATAATCGTGAGCGTTTGTTGAACAAGATGTGTGGTACTTTACCATATGTTGCTCCAGAACTTCTGAAGAG
AAGAGAATTTCATGCAGAACCAGTTGATGTTTGGTCCTGTGGAATAGTACTTACTGCAATGCTCGCTGGA
GAATTGCCATGGGACCAACCCAGTGACAGCTGTCAGGAGTATTCTGACTGGAAAGAAAAAAAAACATACC
TCAACCCTTGGAAAAAAATCGATTCTGCTCCTCTAGCTCTGCTGCATAAAATCTTAGTTGAGAATCCATC
AGCAAGAATTACCATTCCAGACATCAAAAAAGATAGATGGTACAACAAACCCCTCAAGAAAGGGGCAAAA
AGGCCCCGAGTCACTTCAGGTGGTGTGTCAGAGTCTCCCAGTGGATTTTCTAAGCACATTCAATCCAATT
TGGACTTCTCTCCAGTAAACAGTGCTTCTAGTGAAGAAAATGTGAAGTACTCCAGTTCTCAGCCAGAACC
CCGCACAGGTCTTTCCTTATGGGATACCAGCCCCTCATACATTGATAAATTGGTACAAGGGATCAGCTTT
TCCCAGCCCACATGTCCTGATCATATGCTTTTGAATAGTCAGTTACTTGGCACCCCAGGATCCTCACAGA
ACCCCTGGCAGCGGTTGGTCAAAAGAATGACACGATTCTTTACCAAATTGGATGCAGACAAATCTTATCA
ATGCCTGAAAGAGACTTGTGAGAAGTTGGGCTATCAATGGAAGAAAAGTTGTATGAATCAGGTTACTATA
TCAACAACTGATAGGAGAAACAATAAACTCATTTTCAAAGTGAATTTGTTAGAAATGGATGATAAAATAT
TGGTTGACTTCCGGCTTTCTAAGGGTGATGGATTGGAGTTCAAGAGACACTTCCTGAAGATTAAAGGGAA
GCTGATTGATATTGTGAGCAGCCAGAAG
